Addgene plasmid #173378: RVD-hG10
Purpose: One-step assembly of custom RVD arrays to construct DdCBE, TALE, etc.
Depositing lab: Bin Shen. Depositing organization: Nanjing Medical University. Publication: Precision modeling of mitochondrial diseases in zebrafish via DdCBE-mediated mtDNA base editing. Guo J, Zhang X, Chen X, Sun H, Dai Y, Wang J, Qian X, Tan L, Lou X, Shen B. Cell Discov. 2021 Sep 3;7(1):78. doi: 10.1038/s41421-021-00307-9. PubMed 34480028.
Backbone
  Vector backbone: TetR T vector
  Vector type: Unspecified
Growth in bacteria
  Bacterial resistance: Tetracycline, 10 μg/mL
  Growth temperature: 37°C
  Growth strain: DH5alpha
  Copy number: High Copy
Gene/Insert
  Gene/Insert name: NN half RVD at Position10
  Species: Synthetic
  Mutation: no
  Cloning method: Restriction Enzyme; 5′ cloning site Unknown (unknown if destroyed)
Terms and licenses: Academic/Nonprofit Terms; Industry Terms: Not Available to Industry
Depositor comments: RVD is inserted into TA site of TetR T vector
How to cite: RVD-hG10 was a gift from Bin Shen (Addgene plasmid # 173378 ; http://n2t.net/addgene:173378 ; RRID:Addgene_173378)
