[The description below was written by a language model from this plasmid's Addgene catalogue record and pLannotate feature annotations shown in this document.]
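Description:
RVD-hG10 is a small (about 2.5 kb) bacterial module plasmid from a library of repeat-variable diresidue (RVD) units used for one-step assembly of custom TALE DNA-binding arrays. It is built on a tetracycline-resistant T vector, with the synthetic insert placed at the TA cloning site. The plasmid is propagated in E. coli at high copy from a ColE1/pUC-type origin. Selection is by tetracycline, through the TcR efflux protein gene driven by its native tet promoter. The automated annotation also reports a T7 promoter, a short fragment of a kanamycin resistance gene and a fragment of an RSF origin spanning the sequence start. The two fragments appear to be non-functional remnants of the backbone's construction rather than working parts.

The payload is described as an "NN half RVD at Position10". This is a synthetic module encoding a truncated (half) TALE repeat carrying the NN diresidue, designed to occupy the tenth position of an array. NN repeats are conventionally used to recognise guanine, which fits the "G" in the plasmid name, and half repeats normally terminate a TALE array. The feature table does not annotate the RVD insert itself. It presumably lies in the unannotated stretch between the T7 promoter and the origin, but the record does not confirm this, nor does it state the enzymes or overhangs used for assembly.

The plasmid is not an expression construct. It serves as a donor part, combined with other position-specific RVD modules to build TALE arrays for tools such as DdCBE mitochondrial DNA base editors, which the associated work applied to modelling mitochondrial disease in zebrafish.
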