Features (pLannotate 1.2.2; 6 found; start..end, strand, type, name):
     53..81      +  promoter       tet promoter: E. coli promoter for tetracycline efflux protein gene
    129..1319    +  CDS            TcR: tetracycline efflux protein; tet; confers resistance to tetracycline
   1417..1491    +  CDS            KanR (fragment): aminoglycoside phosphotransferase; aphA-3; confers resistance to kanamycin
   1494..1512    -  promoter       T7 promoter: promoter for bacteriophage T7 RNA polymerase
   1806..2394    +  rep_origin     ori: high-copy-number ColE1/pMB1/pBR322/pUC origin of replication
   2466..37      -  rep_origin     RSF ori (fragment) (across the origin): Plasmids containing the RSF 1030 origin of replication can be propagated in E. coli cells that contain additional plasmids with compatible origins.
>Addgene plasmid #173378 | RVD-hG10 | addgene full sequence | sequence record 361556 | Addgene NGS Result
ATCCACAGAATCAGGGGATAACGCAGGAAAGAACATGAATTAATTCTCATGTTTGACAGCTTATCATCGA
TTAGCTTTAATGCGGTAGTTTATCACAGTTAAATTGCTAACGCAGTCAGGCACCGTGTATGAAATCTAAC
AATGCGCTCATCGTCATCCTCGGCACCGTCACCCTGGATGCTGTAGGCATAGGCTTGGTTATGCCGGTAC
TGCCGGGCCTCTTGCGGGATATCGTCCATTCCGACAGCATCGCCAGTCACTATGGCGTGCTGCTAGCGCT
ATATGCGTTGATGCAATTTCTATGCGCACCCGTTCTCGGAGCACTGTCCGACCGCTTTGGCCGCCGCCCA
GTCCTGCTCGCTTCGCTACTTGGAGCCACTATCGACTACGCGATCATGGCGACCACACCCGTCCTGTGGA
TTCTCTACGCCGGACGCATCGTGGCCGGCATCACCGGCGCCACAGGTGCGGTTGCTGGCGCCTATATCGC
CGACATCACCGATGGGGAAGATCGGGCTCGCCACTTCGGGCTCATGAGCGCTTGTTTCGGCGTGGGTATG
GTGGCAGGCCCCGTGGCCGGGGGACTGTTGGGCGCCATCTCCTTACATGCACCATTCCTTGCGGCGGCGG
TGCTCAACGGCCTCAACCTACTACTGGGCTGCTTCCTAATGCAGGAGTCGCATAAGGGAGAGCGCCGACC
CATGCCCTTGAGAGCCTTCAACCCAGTCAGCTCCTTCCGGTGGGCGCGGGGCATGACTATCGTCGCCGCA
CTTATGACTGTCTTCTTTATCATGCAACTCGTAGGACAGGTGCCGGCAGCGCTCTGGGTCATTTTCGGCG
AGGACCGCTTTCGCTGGAGCGCGACGATGATCGGCCTGTCGCTTGCGGTATTCGGAATCTTGCACGCCCT
CGCTCAAGCCTTCGTCACTGGTCCCGCCACCAAACGTTTCGGCGAGAAGCAGGCCATTATCGCCGGCATG
GCGGCCGACGCGCTGGGCTACGTCTTGCTGGCGTTCGCGACGCGAGGCTGGATGGCCTTCCCCATTATGA
TTCTTCTCGCTTCCGGCGGCATCGGGATGCCCGCGTTGCAGGCCATGCTGTCCAGGCAGGTAGATGACGA
CCATCAGGGACAGCTTCAAGGATCGCTCGCGGCTCTTACCAGCCTAACTTCGATCATTGGACCGCTGATC
GTCACGGCGATTTATGCCGCCTCGGCGAGCACATGGAACGGGTTGGCATGGATTGTAGGCGCCGCCCTAT
ACCTTGTCTGCCTCCCCGCGTTGCGTCGCGGTGCATGGAGCCGGGCCACCTCGACCTGAATGGAAGCCGG
CGGCACCTCGCTAACGGATTCACCACTCCAAGAATTGGAGCCAATCAATTCTTGCGGAGAACTGTGAATG
CGCAAACCAACCCTTGATCGGGGAAGAACAGTATGTCGAGCTATTTTTTGACTTACTGGGGATCAAGCCT
GATTGGGAGAAAATAAAATATCCCCTATAGTGAGTCGTATTACATGGTCATAGCTGTTTCCTGGCAGCTC
TGGCCCGTGTCTCAAAATCTCTGATGTTACATTGCACAAGATAAAAATATATCATCATGCCTCCTCTAGA
CCAAAGCTGGTCTCGCTCTAACAATGGCGGCAGGCCGGCGCTGGAGAGCATTGTTGCCCAGTTATCTCGC
CCTGATCCGGCGTTGGCCGCGTGAGACCATATCTGGTCGAGCCACCCATGACCAAAATCCCTTAACGTGA
GTTACGCGTCGTTCCACTGAGCGTCAGACCCCGTAGAAAAGATCAAAGGATCTTCTTGAGATCCTTTTTT
TCTGCGCGTAATCTGCTGCTTGCAAACAAAAAAACCACCGCTACCAGCGGTGGTTTGTTTGCCGGATCAA
GAGCTACCAACTCTTTTTCCGAAGGTAACTGGCTTCAGCAGAGCGCAGATACCAAATACTGTTCTTCTAG
TGTAGCCGTAGTTAGGCCACCACTTCAAGAACTCTGTAGCACCGCCTACATACCTCGCTCTGCTAATCCT
GTTACCAGTGGCTGCTGCCAGTGGCGATAAGTCGTGTCTTACCGGGTTGGACTCAAGACGATAGTTACCG
GATAAGGCGCAGCGGTCGGGCTGAACGGGGGGTTCGTGCACACAGCCCAGCTTGGAGCGAACGACCTACA
CCGAACTGAGATACCTACAGCGTGAGCTATGAGAAAGCGCCACGCTTCCCGAAGGGAGAAAGGCGGACAG
GTATCCGGTAAGCGGCAGGGTCGGAACAGGAGAGCGCACGAGGGAGCTTCCAGGGGGAAACGCCTGGTAT
CTTTATAGTCCTGTCGGGTTTCGCCACCTCTGACTTGAGCGTCGATTTTTGTGATGCTCGTCAGGGGGGC
GGAGCCTATGGAAAAACGCCAGCAACGCGGCCTTTTTACGGTTCCTGGCCTTTTGCTGGCCTTTTGCTCA
CATGTTCTTTCCTGCGTT
