>Addgene plasmid #173378 | RVD-hG10 | depositor partial sequence | sequence record 336333 | RVD flanked by two Bsa I sites
GGTCTCGCTCTAACAATGGCGGCAGGCCGGCGCTGGAGAGCATTGTTGCCCAGTTATCTCGCCCTGATCC
GGCGTTGGCCGCGTGAGACC
